Addgene plasmid #49437: Matrix-roGFP
Purpose: Expresses thiol redox-sensitive ratiometric sensor roGFP in the mitochondrial matrix of mammalian cells
Depositing lab: Paul Schumacker. Depositing organization: Northwestern University. Publication: Hypoxia triggers subcellular compartmental redox signaling in vascular smooth muscle cells. Waypa GB, Marks JD, Guzy R, Mungai PT, Schriewer J, Dokic D, Schumacker PT. Circ Res. 2010 Feb 19;106(3):526-35. doi: 10.1161/CIRCRESAHA.109.206334. Epub 2009 Dec 17. PubMed 20019331.
Backbone
  Vector backbone: VQ Ad5CMV K-NpA
  Backbone manufacturer: ViraQuest Inc.
  Backbone size w/o insert (bp): 6217
  Total vector size (bp): 6970
  Modifications to backbone: None
  Vector type: Mammalian Expression, Adenoviral
Growth in bacteria
  Bacterial resistance: Ampicillin, 100 μg/mL
  Growth temperature: 37°C
  Growth strain: DH5alpha
  Copy number: High Copy
Gene/Insert
  Gene/Insert name: Matrix-roGFP2 (alt name: Mitochondrial roGFP2)
  Species: Synthetic
  Insert size (bp): 780
  Mutation: C48S, Q80R, S147C, and Q204C in Clontech's GFP
  Promoter: CMV
  Tag / fusion protein: Cytochrome c oxidase subunit IV mitochondrial targeting sequence (N terminal on backbone)
  Cloning method: Restriction Enzyme; 5′ cloning site KpnI (not destroyed); 3′ cloning site NotI (not destroyed)
  Sequencing primers: 5′ 5'GGCGTGTACGGTGGGAGGTCTATA-3'; 3′ 5'-TTAAAAAACCTCCCCACCTCCCCC-3'
Resource information
  A portion of this plasmid was derived from a plasmid made by: We inserted mutations into Clontech's eGFP gene to convert it into roGFP and cloned by PCR using a primer to insert the mitochondrial targeting sequence for cyt c oxidase subunit IV 5' to the roGFP2. This entire construct was then ligated into the VQ vector between KpnI and NotI sites.
Terms and licenses: Academic/Nonprofit Terms; Industry Terms: Not Available to Industry
How to cite: Matrix-roGFP was a gift from Paul Schumacker (Addgene plasmid # 49437 ; http://n2t.net/addgene:49437 ; RRID:Addgene_49437)
