[The description below was written by a language model from this plasmid's Addgene catalogue record and pLannotate feature annotations shown in this document.]
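Description:
Matrix-roGFP is an adenoviral shuttle and mammalian expression plasmid built on the ViraQuest VQ Ad5CMV K-NpA backbone, carrying a mitochondrially targeted version of the thiol redox-sensitive ratiometric sensor roGFP2. It is propagated in E. coli as a high-copy plasmid through a ColE1/pUC-type origin and selected with ampicillin via the β-lactamase gene. The annotated tetracycline-resistance, rop and SV40 large T fragments are only partial remnants and are unlikely to be functional.

The expression cassette consists of the human CMV immediate-early enhancer and promoter driving the sensor coding sequence, followed by an SV40 polyadenylation signal. The sensor was derived from EGFP by introducing the C48S, Q80R, S147C and Q204C substitutions. The two engineered surface cysteines form a reversible disulfide whose oxidation state shifts the excitation spectrum, which allows ratiometric readout. The feature table accordingly annotates this reading frame simply as EGFP. A cytochrome c oxidase subunit IV mitochondrial targeting sequence was added at the N-terminus by PCR to direct the protein into the matrix, and the whole fusion was ligated between KpnI and NotI. The targeting sequence is not annotated separately, but presumably lies in the gap between the promoter and the EGFP feature.

Flanking the cassette are adenovirus serotype 5 elements: the left ITR and Ψ packaging signal upstream, and an E1B fragment plus the IX and IVa2 genes downstream. The downstream region is of the kind that serves as a homology arm for recombination with an Ad5 genome to generate E1-replaced recombinant adenovirus. The plasmid can therefore be transfected directly or used to produce virus, for monitoring compartment-specific redox changes in mammalian cells. The associated work examined hypoxia-induced redox signalling in vascular smooth muscle cells.
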