Features (pLannotate 1.2.2; 15 found; start..end, strand, type, name):
     12..315     +  enhancer       CMV enhancer: human cytomegalovirus immediate early enhancer
    316..519     +  promoter       CMV promoter: human cytomegalovirus (CMV) immediate early promoter
    600..1319    +  CDS            EGFP: the original enhanced GFP (Yang et al., 1996) mammalian codon-optimized
   1360..1494    -  polyA_signal   SV40 poly(A) signal: SV40 polyadenylation signal
   1517..1600    -  CDS            large T antigen (fragment): large T antigen from SV40 (simian virus 40)
   1603..1643    +  CDS            rop (fragment): Rop protein, which maintains plasmids at low copy number; rop
   1780..1959    +  CDS            E1B (fragment): E1B55_ADE02 - Experimental evidence at protein level: Swiss-Prot protein existence level 1. Plays a major role to prevent cellular inhibition of viral genome replication. Assembles an SCF-like E3 ubiquitin ligase complex based on the cellular proteins ELOB, ELOC, CUL5 and RBX1, in cooperation with viral E4orf6. This viral RING-type ligase ubiquitinates cellular substrates and targets them to proteasomal degradation: TP53/p53, LIG4, MRE11-RAD50-NBS1 (MRN) complex, ITGA3, DAXX and BLM. Degradation of host TP53/p53 activity is essential for preventing E1A-induced TP53 accumulation that would othe
   2062..2481    +  CDS            IX: CAP9_ADE05 - Experimental evidence at protein level: Swiss-Prot protein existence level 1. Structural component of the virion that acts as a cement protein on the capsid exterior and forms triskelion structures consisting of three molecules that stabilize three hexon trimers at the center of each icosahedral facet and fixes the peripentonal hexons. Dispensable for assembly. During virus entry, recruits the anterograde motor kinesin-1 to the capsid docked at the nuclear pore complex thereby subjecting the docked capsid to a pulling force. The resulting tension leads to capsid disruption, disper
   2547..3881    -  CDS            IVa2: PKG1_ADE05 - Experimental evidence at protein level: Swiss-Prot protein existence level 1. Component of the packaging machinery which encapsidates the viral DNA into preformed capsids and transcriptional activator of the viral major late promoter (MLP). Binds, along with packaging proteins 2 and 3, to the specific packaging sequence on the left end of viral genomic DNA and displays ATPase activity thereby providing the power stroke of the packaging machinery. The activity of packaging protein IVa2 is stimulated by protein 33K which acts as a terminase. May be the protein that pumps DNA into th
   4242..4688    +  CDS            TcR (fragment): tetracycline efflux protein; tet; confers resistance to tetracycline
   4734..5322    -  rep_origin     ori: high-copy-number ColE1/pMB1/pBR322/pUC origin of replication
   5493..6353    -  CDS            AmpR: β-lactamase; bla; confers resistance to ampicillin, carbenicillin, and related antibiotics
   6354..6458    -  promoter       AmpR promoter: bla
   6572..6674    +  repeat_region  ITR: inverted terminal repeat of human adenovirus serotype 5 inverted
   6762..6912    +  misc_signal    Ad5 Ψ: packaging signal for adenovirus serotype 5
>Addgene plasmid #49437 | Matrix-roGFP | addgene full sequence | sequence record 257693 | Temporary
AGCCTGCAGGTCGTTACATAACTTACGGTAAATGGCCCGCCTGGCTGACCGCCCAACGACCCCCGCCCAT
TGACGTCAATAATGACGTATGTTCCCATAGTAACGCCAATAGGGACTTTCCATTGACGTCAATGGGTGGA
GTATTTACGGTAAACTGCCCACTTGGCAGTACATCAAGTGTATCATATGCCAAGTACGCCCCCTATTGAC
GTCAATGACGGTAAATGGCCCGCCTGGCATTATGCCCAGTACATGACCTTATGGGACTTTCCTACTTGGC
AGTACATCTACGTATTAGTCATCGCTATTACCATGGTGATGCGGTTTTGGCAGTACATCAATGGGCGTGG
ATAGCGGTTTGACTCACGGGGATTTCCAAGTCTCCACCCCATTGACGTCAATGGGAGTTTGTTTTGGCAC
CAAAATCAACGGGACTTTCCAAAATGTCGTAACAACTCCGCCCCATTGACGCAAATGGGCGGTAGGCGTG
TACGGTGGGAGGTCTATATAAGCAGAGCTCGTTTAGTGAACCGTCAGATGGTACCGCCACCATGCTGAGC
CTGCGCCAGAGCATCCGCTTCTTCAAGCGCAGCGGCATCATGGTGAGCAAGGGCGAGGAGCTGTTCACCG
GGGTGGTGCCCATCCTGGTCGAGCTGGACGGCGACGTAAACGGCCACAAGTTCAGCGTGTCCGGCGAGGG
CGAGGGCGATGCCACCTACGGCAAGCTGACCCTGAAGTTCATCAGCACCACCGGCAAGCTGCCCGTGCCC
TGGCCCACCCTCGTGACCACCCTGACCTACGGCGTGCAGTGCTTCAGCCGCTACCCCGACCACATGAAGC
GGCACGACTTCTTCAAGTCCGCCATGCCCGAAGGCTACGTCCAGGAGCGCACCATCTTCTTCAAGGACGA
CGGCAACTACAAGACCCGCGCCGAGGTGAAGTTCGAGGGCGACACCCTGGTGAACCGCATCGAGCTGAAG
GGCATCGACTTCAAGGAGGACGGCAACATCCTGGGGCACAAGCTGGAGTACAACTACAACTGCCACAACG
TCTATATCATGGCCGACAAGCAGAAGAACGGCATCAAGGTGAACTTCAAGATCCGCCACAACATCGAGGA
CGGCAGCGTGCAGCTCGCCGACCACTACCAGCAGAACACCCCCATCGGCGACGGCCCCGTGCTGCTGCCC
GACAACCACTACCTGAGCACCTGCTCCGCCCTGAGCAAAGACCCCAACGAGAAGCGCGATCACATGGTCC
TGCTGGAGTTCGTGACCGCCGCCGGGATCACTCTCGGCATGGACGAGCTGTACAAGTAACTCGAGCGGAA
GGGCGAATTCGCGGCCGCCACAGCGGGGAGATCCAGACATGATAAGATACATTGATGAGTTTGGACAAAC
CACAACTAGAATGCAGTGAAAAAAATGCTTTATTTGTGAAATTTGTGATGCTATTGCTTTATTTGTAACC
ATTATAAGCTGCAATAAACAAGTTAACAACAACAATTGCATTCATTTTATGTTTCAGGTTCAGGGGGAGG
TGTGGGAGGTTTTTTAAAGCAAGTAAAACCTCTACAAATGTGGTATGGCTGATTATGATCCGGCTGCCTC
GCGCGTTTCGGTGATGACGGTGAAAACCTCTGACACATGCAGCTCCCGGAGACGGTCACAGCTTGTCTGT
AAGCGGATGCCGGGAGCAGACAAGCCCGTCAGGGCGCGTCAGCGGGTGTTGGCGGGTGTCGGGGCGCAGC
CATGAGGTCGACTCTAGTCCCCGCGGTGGCAGATCTGGAAGGTGCTGAGGTACGATGAGACCCGCACCAG
GTGCAGACCCTGCGAGTGTGGCGGTAAACATATTAGGAACCAGCCTGTGATGCTGGATGTGACCGAGGAG
CTGAGGCCCGATCACTTGGTGCTGGCCTGCACCCGCGCTGAGTTTGGCTCTAGCGATGAAGATACAGATT
GAGGTACTGAAATGTGTGGGCGTGGCTTAAGGGTGGGAAAGAATATATAAGGTGGGGGTCTTATGTAGTT
TTGTATCTGTTTTGCAGCAGCCGCCGCCGCCATGAGCACCAACTCGTTTGATGGAAGCATTGTGAGCTCA
TATTTGACAACGCGCATGCCCCCATGGGCCGGGGTGCGTCAGAATGTGATGGGCTCCAGCATTGATGGTC
GCCCCGTCCTGCCCGCAAACTCTACTACCTTGACCTACGAGACCGTGTCTGGAACGCCGTTGGAGACTGC
AGCCTCCGCCGCCGCTTCAGCCGCTGCAGCCACCGCCCGCGGGATTGTGACTGACTTTGCTTTCCTGAGC
CCGCTTGCAAGCAGTGCAGCTTCCCGTTCATCCGCCCGCGATGACAAGTTGACGGCTCTTTTGGCACAAT
TGGATTCTTTGACCCGGGAACTTAATGTCGTTTCTCAGCAGCTGTTGGATCTGCGCCAGCAGGTTTCTGC
CCTGAAGGCTTCCTCCCCTCCCAATGCGGTTTAAAACATAAATAAAAAACCAGACTCTGTTTGGATTTGG
ATCAAGCAAGTGTCTTGCTGTCTTTATTTAGGGGTTTTGCGCGCGCGGTAGGCCCGGGACCAGCGGTCTC
GGTCGTTGAGGGTCCTGTGTATTTTTTCCAGGACGTGGTAAAGGTGACTCTGGATGTTCAGATACATGGG
CATAAGCCCGTCTCTGGGGTGGAGGTAGCACCACTGCAGAGCTTCATGCTGCGGGGTGGTGTTGTAGATG
ATCCAGTCGTAGCAGGAGCGCTGGGCGTGGTGCCTAAAAATGTCTTTCAGTAGCAAGCTGATTGCCAGGG
GCAGGCCCTTGGTGTAAGTGTTTACAAAGCGGTTAAGCTGGGATGGGTGCATACGTGGGGATATGAGATG
CATCTTGGACTGTATTTTTAGGTTGGCTATGTTCCCAGCCATATCCCTCCGGGGATTCATGTTGTGCAGA
ACCACCAGCACAGTGTATCCGGTGCACTTGGGAAATTTGTCATGTAGCTTAGAAGGAAATGCGTGGAAGA
ACTTGGAGACGCCCTTGTGACCTCCAAGATTTTCCATGCATTCGTCCATAATGATGGCAATGGGCCCACG
GGCGGCGGCCTGGGCGAAGATATTTCTGGGATCACTAACGTCATAGTTGTGTTCCAGGATGAGATCGTCA
TAGGCCATTTTTACAAAGCGCGGGCGGAGGGTGCCAGACTGCGGTATAATGGTTCCATCCGGCCCAGGGG
CGTAGTTACCCTCACAGATTTGCATTTCCCACGCTTTGAGTTCAGATGGGGGGATCATGTCTACCTGCGG
GGCGATGAAGAAAACGGTTTCCGGGGTAGGGGAGATCAGCTGGGAAGAAAGCAGGTTCCTGAGCAGCTGC
GACTTACCGCAGCCGGTGGGCCCGTAAATCACACCTATTACCGGCTGCAACTGGTAGTTAAGAGAGCTGC
AGCTGCCGTCATCCCTGAGCAGGGGGGCCACTTCGTTAAGCATGTCCCTGACTCGCATGTTTTCCCTGAC
CAAATCCGCCAGAAGGCGCTCGCCGCCCAGCGATAGCAGTTCTTGCAAGGAAGCAAAGTTTTTCAACGGT
TTGAGACCGTCCGCCGTAGGCATGCTTTTGAGCGTTTGACCAAGCAGTTCCAGGCGGTCCCACAGCTCGG
TCACCTGCTCTACGGCATCTCGATCCAGCATATCTCCTCGTTTCGCGGGTTGGGGCGGCTTTCGCTGTAC
GGCAGTAGTCGGTGCTCGTCCAGACGGGCCAGGGTCATGTCTTTCCACGGGCGCAGGGTCCTCGTCAGCG
TAGTCTGGGTCACGGTGAAGGGGTGCGCTCCGGGCTGCGCGCTGGCCAGGGTGCGCTTGAGGCTGGTCCT
GCTGGTGCTGAAGCGCTGCCGGTCTTCGCCCTGCGCGTCGGCCAGGTAGCATTTGACCATGGTGTCATAG
TCCAGCCCCTCCGCGGCGTGGCCCTTGGCGCGCAGCTTGCCCTTGGAGGAGGCGCCGCACGAGGGGCAGT
GCAGACTTTTGAGGGCGTAGAGCTTGGGCGCGAGAAATACCGATTCCGGGGAGTAGGCATCCGCGCCGCA
GGCCCCGCAGACGGTCTCGCATTCCACGAGCCAGGTGAGCTCTGGCCGTTCGGGGTCAAAAACCAGGTTT
CCCCCATGCTTTTTGATGCGTTTCTTACCTCTGGTTTCCATGAGCCGGTGTCCACGCTCGGTGACGAAAA
GGCTGTCCGTGTCCCCGTATACAGACTTGAGAGGCCTGTCCTCGACCGATGCCCTTGAGAGCCTTCAACC
CAGTCAGCTCCTTCCGGTGGGCGCGGGGCATGACTATCGTCGCCGCACTTATGACTGTCTTCTTTATCAT
GCAACTCGTAGGACAGGTGCCGGCAGCGCTCTGGGTCATTTTCGGCGAGGACCGCTTTCGCTGGAGCGCG
ACGATGATCGGCCTGTCGCTTGCGGTATTCGGAATCTTGCACGCCCTCGCTCAAGCCTTCGTCACTGGTC
CCGCCACCAAACGTTTCGGCGAGAAGCAGGCCATTATCGCCGGCATGGCGGCCGACGCGCTGGGCTACGT
CTTGCTGGCGTTCGCGACGCGAGGCTGGATGGCCTTCCCCATTATGATTCTTCTCGCTTCCGGCGGCATC
GGGATGCCCGCGTTGCAGGCCATGCTGTCCAGGCAGGTAGATGACGACCATCAGGGACAGCTTCAAGGCC
AGCAAAAGGCCAGGAACCGTAAAAAGGCCGCGTTGCTGGCGTTTTTCCATAGGCTCCGCCCCCCTGACGA
GCATCACAAAAATCGACGCTCAAGTCAGAGGTGGCGAAACCCGACAGGACTATAAAGATACCAGGCGTTT
CCCCCTGGAAGCTCCCTCGTGCGCTCTCCTGTTCCGACCCTGCCGCTTACCGGATACCTGTCCGCCTTTC
TCCCTTCGGGAAGCGTGGCGCTTTCTCATAGCTCACGCTGTAGGTATCTCAGTTCGGTGTAGGTCGTTCG
CTCCAAGCTGGGCTGTGTGCACGAACCCCCCGTTCAGCCCGACCGCTGCGCCTTATCCGGTAACTATCGT
CTTGAGTCCAACCCGGTAAGACACGACTTATCGCCACTGGCAGCAGCCACTGGTAACAGGATTAGCAGAG
CGAGGTATGTAGGCGGTGCTACAGAGTTCTTGAAGTGGTGGCCTAACTACGGCTACACTAGAAGGACAGT
ATTTGGTATCTGCGCTCTGCTGAAGCCAGTTACCTTCGGAAAAAGAGTTGGTAGCTCTTGATCCGGCAAA
CAAACCACCGCTGGTAGCGGTGGTTTTTTTGTTTGCAAGCAGCAGATTACGCGCAGAAAAAAAGGATCTC
AAGAAGATCCTTTGATCTTTTCTACGGGGTCTGACGCTCAGTGGAACGAAAACTCACGTTAAGGGATTTT
GGTCATGAGATTATCAAAAAGGATCTTCACCTAGATCCTTTTAAATTAAAAATGAAGTTTTAAATCAATC
TAAAGTATATATGAGTAAACTTGGTCTGACAGTTACCAATGCTTAATCAGTGAGGCACCTATCTCAGCGA
TCTGTCTATTTCGTTCATCCATAGTTGCCTGACTCCCCGTCGTGTAGATAACTACGATACGGGAGGGCTT
ACCATCTGGCCCCAGTGCTGCAATGATACCGCGAGACCCACGCTCACCGGCTCCAGATTTATCAGCAATA
AACCAGCCAGCCGGAAGGGCCGAGCGCAGAAGTGGTCCTGCAACTTTATCCGCCTCCATCCAGTCTATTA
ATTGTTGCCGGGAAGCTAGAGTAAGTAGTTCGCCAGTTAATAGTTTGCGCAACGTTGTTGCCATTGCTGC
AGGCATCGTGGTGTCACGCTCGTCGTTTGGTATGGCTTCATTCAGCTCCGGTTCCCAACGATCAAGGCGA
GTTACATGATCCCCCATGTTGTGCAAAAAAGCGGTTAGCTCCTTCGGTCCTCCGATCGTTGTCAGAAGTA
AGTTGGCCGCAGTGTTATCACTCATGGTTATGGCAGCACTGCATAATTCTCTTACTGTCATGCCATCCGT
AAGATGCTTTTCTGTGACTGGTGAGTACTCAACCAAGTCATTCTGAGAATAGTGTATGCGGCGACCGAGT
TGCTCTTGCCCGGCGTCAACACGGGATAATACCGCGCCACATAGCAGAACTTTAAAAGTGCTCATCATTG
GAAAACGTTCTTCGGGGCGAAAACTCTCAAGGATCTTACCGCTGTTGAGATCCAGTTCGATGTAACCCAC
TCGTGCACCCAACTGATCTTCAGCATCTTTTACTTTCACCAGCGTTTCTGGGTGAGCAAAAACAGGAAGG
CAAAATGCCGCAAAAAAGGGAATAAGGGCGACACGGAAATGTTGAATACTCATACTCTTCCTTTTTCAAT
ATTATTGAAGCATTTATCAGGGTTATTGTCTCATGAGCGGATACATATTTGAATGTATTTAGAAAAATAA
ACAAATAGGGGTTCCGCGCACTTTTCGGGGAAATGTGCCACCTGACGTCTAAGAAACCATTATTATCATG
ACATTAACCTATAAAAATAGGCGTATCACGAGGCCCTTTCGTCTTCAATTAATTAAGCTAGCATCATCAA
TAATATACCTTATTTTGGATTGAAGCCAATATGATAATGAGGGGGTGGAGTTTGTGACGTGGCGCGGGGC
GTGGGAACGGGGCGGGTGACGTAGTAGTGTGGCGGAAGTGTGATGTTGCAAGTGTGGCGGAACACATGTA
AGCGACGGATGTGGCAAAAGTGACGTTTTTGGTGTGCGCCGGTGTACACAGGAAGTGACAATTTTCGCGC
GGTTTTAGGCGGATGTTGTAGTAAATTTGGGCGTAACCGAGTAAGATTTGGCCATTTTCGCGGGAAAACT
GAATAAGAGGAAGTGAAATCTGAATAATTTTGTGTTACTCATAGCGCGTAATATTTGTCTAGGGAGATC
