>Addgene plasmid #49437 | Matrix-roGFP | addgene partial sequence | sequence record 109693 | CMV-F 5'-CGCAAATGGGCGGTAGGCGTG-3'
CTATATAAGCAGAGCTCGTTTAGTGAACCGTCAGATGGTACCGCCACCATGCTGAGCCTGCGCCAGAGCA
TCCGCTTCTTCAAGCGCAGCGGCATCATGGTGAGCAAGGGCGAGGAGCTGTTCACCGGGGTGGTGCCCAT
CCTGGTCGAGCTGGACGGCGACGTAAACGGCCACAAGTTCAGCGTGTCCGGCGAGGGCGAGGGCGATGCC
ACCTACGGCAAGCTGACCCTGAAGTTCATCAGCACCACCGGCAAGCTGCCCGTGCCCTGGCCCACCCTCG
TGACCACCCTGACCTACGGCGTGCAGTGCTTCAGCCGCTACCCCGACCACATGAAGCGGCACGACTTCTT
CAAGTCCGCCATGCCCGAAGGCTACGTCCAGGAGCGCACCATCTTCTTCAAGGACGACGGCAACTACAAG
ACCCGCGCCGAGGTGAAGTTCGAGGGCGACACCCTGGTGAACCGCATCGAGCTGAAGGGCATCGACTTCA
AGGAGGACGGCAACATCCTGGGGCACAAGCTGGAGTACAACTACAACTGCCACAACGTCTATATCATGGC
CGACAAGCAGAAGAACGGCATCAAGGTGAACTTCAAGATCCGCCACAACATCGAGGACGGCAGCGTGCAG
CTCGCCGACCACTACCAGCAGAACACCCCCATCGGCGACGGCCCCGTGCTGCTGCCCGACAACCACTACC
TGAGCACCTGCTCCGCCCTGAGCAAAGACCCCAACGAGAAGCGCGATCACATGGTCCTGCTGGAGTTCGT
GACCGCCGCCGGGATCACTCTCGGCATGGACGAGCTGTACAAGTAACTCGAGCGGAAGGGCGAATTCGCG
GCCGCCACAGCGGGGAGATCCAGACATGATAAGATACATTGATGAGTTTGGACAAACCACAACTAGAATG
CAGTGAAAAAAATGCTTTATTTGTGAAATTTGTGATGCTATTGCTTTATTTGTAACCATTATAAGCTGCA
ATAAACAAGTTAACAACAACAATTGCATTCATTTTATGTTTCAGGTTCAGGG
