>Addgene plasmid #49437 | Matrix-roGFP | addgene partial sequence | sequence record 114670 | SV40pA-R 5'-GAAATTTGTGATGCTATTGC-3'
CAACAACAATTGCATTCATTTTATGTTTCAGGTTCAGGGGGAGGTGTGGGAGGTTTTTTAAAGCAAGTAA
AACCTCTACAAATGTGGTATGGCTGATTATGATCCGGCTGCCTCGCGCGTTTCGGTGATGACGGTGAAAA
CCTCTGACACATGCAGCTCCCGGAGACGGTCACAGCTTGTCTGTAAGCGGATGCCGGGAGCAGACAAGCC
CGTCAGGGCGCGTCAGCGGGTGTTGGCGGGTGTCGGGGCGCAGCCATGAGGTCGACTCTAGTCCCCGCGG
TGGCAGATCTGGAAGGTGCTGAGGTACGATGAGACCCGCACCAGGTGCAGACCCTGCGAGTGTGGCGGTA
AACATATTAGGAACCAGCCTGTGATGCTGGATGTGACCGAGGAGCTGAGGCCCGATCACTTGGTGCTGGC
CTGCACCCGCGCTGAGTTTGGCTCTAGCGATGAAGATACAGATTGAGGTACTGAAATGTGTGGGCGTGGC
TTAAGGGTGGGAAAGAATATATAAGGTGGGGGTCTTATGTAGTTTTGTATCTGTTTTGCAGCAGCCGCCG
CCGCCATGAGCACCAACTCGTTTGATGGAAGCATTGTGAGCTCATATTTGACAACGCGCATGCCCCCATG
GGCCGGGGTGCGTCAGAATGTGATGGGCTCCAGCATTGATGGTCGCCCCGTCCTGCCCGCAAACTCTACT
ACCTTGACCTACGAGACCGTGTCTGGAACGCCGTTGGAGACTGCAGCCTCCGCCGCCGCTTCAGCCGCTG
CAGCCACCGCCCGCGGGATTGTGACTGACTTTGCTTTCCTGAGCCCGCTTGCAAGCAGTGCAGCTTCCCG
TTCATCCGCCCGCGATGACAAGTTGACGGCTCTTTTGGCA
